Addgene plasmid #59581: ReaLiSM A1-Hinge-GPIba+2cys
Purpose: express VWF A1-GPIba ReaLiSM construct in mammalian cells
Depositing lab: Timothy Springer. Depositing organization: Boston Children's Hospital. Publication: A mechanically stabilized receptor-ligand flex-bond important in the vasculature. Kim J, Zhang CZ, Zhang X, Springer TA. Nature. 2010 Aug 19;466(7309):992-5. doi: 10.1038/nature09295. PubMed 20725043.
Backbone
  Vector backbone: pHLsec
  Backbone size w/o insert (bp): 4500
  Total vector size (bp): 6100
  Vector type: Mammalian Expression
Growth in bacteria
  Bacterial resistance: Ampicillin, 100 μg/mL
  Growth temperature: 37°C
  Growth strain: DH5alpha
  Copy number: Unknown
Gene/Insert
  Gene/Insert name: VWF A1-linker-GPIba
  Species: H. sapiens (human)
  Insert size (bp): 1600
  Entrez Gene: VWF (a.k.a. F8VWF, VWD)
  Promoter: chick beta-actin
  Tag / fusion protein: 6His (C terminal on insert)
  Cloning method: Restriction Enzyme; 5′ cloning site AgeI (unknown if destroyed); 3′ cloning site XhoI (unknown if destroyed)
  Sequencing primers: 5′ gctgaaaccggttgt; 3′ ttagtgatggtgatg
Terms and licenses: Academic/Nonprofit Terms; Industry Terms: Not Available to Industry
How to cite: ReaLiSM A1-Hinge-GPIba+2cys was a gift from Timothy Springer (Addgene plasmid # 59581 ; http://n2t.net/addgene:59581 ; RRID:Addgene_59581)
