[The description below was written by a language model from this plasmid's Addgene catalogue record.]
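Description:
ReaLiSM A1-Hinge-GPIba+2cys is a mammalian expression plasmid built on the pHLsec backbone, with a recorded total size of about 6.1 kb (roughly 4.5 kb of backbone plus a 1.6 kb insert). It is propagated in E. coli under ampicillin selection; the copy number is listed as unknown, and the record names neither the origin of replication nor any mammalian selection marker. No feature table accompanies the entry, so the details of the backbone elements are not documented here. pHLsec is generally known as a vector for transient production of secreted proteins in mammalian cells.

The insert is a human single-chain fusion that joins the A1 domain of von Willebrand factor (VWF) to the platelet receptor subunit GPIbα through an intervening linker. It was cloned between AgeI and XhoI sites and is transcribed from a chicken β-actin promoter. A C-terminal 6xHis tag on the insert allows detection and metal-affinity purification of the product. The construct name points to a "hinge" form of the linker and two added cysteines. The record does not say where these lie or what they do, although engineered cysteines in constructs of this type are commonly used for site-specific coupling to handles or surfaces.

The stated purpose is expression of the VWF A1–GPIbα ReaLiSM construct in mammalian cells. Tethering receptor and ligand in one polypeptide lets the same binding pair dissociate and rebind repeatedly. This fits the associated study of a mechanically stabilized receptor–ligand "flex-bond" relevant to the vasculature.
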