>Addgene plasmid #59581 | ReaLiSM A1-Hinge-GPIba+2cys | depositor partial sequence | sequence record 93014 | ReaLiSM A1-Hinge-GPIba+2cys sequence 1617 bps
GCTGAAACCGGTTGTATCTCGGAACCGCCGTTGCACGATTTCTACTGCAGCAGGCTACTGGACCTGGTCT
TCCTGCTGGATGGCTCCTCCAGGCTGTCCGAGGCTGAGTTTGAAGTGCTGAAGGCCTTTGTGGTGGACAT
GATGGAGCGGCTGCGCATCTCCCAGAAGTGGGTCCGCGTGGCCGTGGTGGAGTACCACGACGGCTCCCAC
GCCTACATCGGGCTCAAGGACCGGAAGCGACCATCAGAGCTGCGGCGCATTGCCAGCCAGGTGAAGTATG
CGGGCAGCCAGGTGGCCTCCACCAGCGAGGTCTTGAAATACACACTGTTCCAAATCTTCAGCAAGATCGA
CCGCCCTGAAGCCTCCCGCATCGCCCTGCTCCTGATGGCCAGCCAGGAGCCCCAACGGATGTCCCGGAAC
TTTGTCCGCTACGTCCAGGGCCTGAAGAAGAAGAAGGTCATTGTGATCCCGGTGGGCATTGGGCCCCATG
CCAACCTCAAGCAGATCCGCCTCATCGAGAAGCAGGCCCCTGAGAACAAGGCCTTCGTGCTGAGCAGTGT
GGATGAGCTGGAGCAGCAAAGGGACGAGATCGTTAGCTACCTCTGTGACCTTGCCCCTGAAGCCCCTCCT
CCTACTGGTACCGGGCCCACAATCAAGCCGCCTAAGCCTCCAAAACCAGCACCTAACCTCCTGGGCGGAC
CGGGCACCGGTCACCCCATCTGTGAGGTCTCCAAAGTGGCCAGCCACCTAGAAGTGAACTGTGACAAGAG
GAATCTGACAGCGCTGCCTCCAGACCTGCCGAAAGACACAACCATCCTCCACCTGAGTGAGAACCTCCTG
TACACCTTCTCCCTGGCAACCCTGATGCCTTACACTCGCCTCACTCAGCTGAACCTAGATAGGTGCGAGC
TCACCAAGCTCCAGGTCGATGGGACGCTGCCAGTGCTGGGGACCCTGGATCTATCCCACAATCAGCTGCA
AAGCCTGCCCTTGCTAGGGCAGACACTGCCTGCTCTCACCGTCCTGGACGTCTCCTTCAACCGGCTGACC
TCGCTGCCTCTTGGTGCCCTGCGTGGTCTTGGCGAACTCCAAGAGCTCTACCTGAAAGGCAATGAGCTGA
AGACCCTGCCCCCAGGGCTCCTGACGCCCACACCCAAGCTGGAGAAGCTCAGTCTGGCTAACAACAACTT
GACTGAGCTCCCCGCTGGGCTCCTGAATGGGCTGGAGAATCTCGACACCCTTCTCCTCCAAGAGAACTCG
CTGTATACAATACCAAAGGGCTTTTTTGGGTCCCACCTCCTGCCTTTTGCTTTTCTCCACGGGAACCCCT
GGTTATGCAACTGTGAGATCCTCTATTTTCGTCGCTGGCTGCAGGACAATGCTGAAAATGTCTACGTATG
GAAGCAAGGTGTGGACGTCAAGGCCATGACCTCTAACGTGGCCAGTGTGCAGTGTGACAATTCAGACAAG
TTTCCCGTCTACAAATACCCAGGAAAGGGGTGCCCCACCCTTGGTGATGAAGGTGACACAGACCTATATG
ATTACTACCCAGAAGAGGACACTGAGGGCGATAAGGTGCGTACCGGGGGCTGCGGTCATCACCATCACCA
TCACTAA
