>Addgene plasmid #59581 | ReaLiSM A1-Hinge-GPIba+2cys | addgene partial sequence | sequence record 99179 | GPIba-R 5'-ggagacctcacagatg-3'
TGCTGGTTTTGGAGGCTTAGGCGGCTTGATTGTGGGCCCGGTACCAGTAGGAGGAGGGGCTTCAGGGGCA
AGGTCACAGAGGTAGCTAACGATCTCGTCCCTTTGCTGCTCCAGCTCATCCACACTGCTCAGCACGAAGG
CCTTGTTCTCAGGGGCCTGCTTCTCGATGAGGCGGATCTGCTTGAGGTTGGCATGGGGCCCAATGCCCAC
CGGGATCACAATGACCTTCTTCTTCTTCAGGCCCTGGACGTAGCGGACAAAGTTCCGGGACATCCGTTGG
GGCTCCTGGCTGGCCATCAGGAGCAGGGCGATGCGGGAGGCTTCAGGGCGGTCGATCTTGCTGAAGATTT
GGAACAGTGTGTATTTCAAGACCTCGCTGGTGGAGGCCACCTGGCTGCCCGCATACTTCACCTGGCTGGC
AATGCGCCGCAGCTCTGATGGTCGCTTCCGGTCCTTGAGCCCGATGTAGGCGTGGGAGCCGTCGTGGTAC
TCCACCACGGCCACGCGGACCCACTTCTGGGAGATGCGCAGCCGCTCCATCATGTCCACCACAAAGGCCT
TCAGCACTTCAAACTCAGCCTCGGACAGCCTGGAGGAGCCATCCAGCAGGAAGACCAGGTCCAGTAGCCT
GCTGCAGTAGAAATCGTGCAACGGCGGTTCCGAGATACAACCGGTTTCAGCTACGCAACCCATCAGCAGC
ACGGAGAGAAGGCTCACGAGGGAGAGCAGCGCAGGCATCCCAGGGCTGGGAAGGATCCCCATGGTGGCAA
GCTTGAATTCGGCCTGAGACGGCCGCAAATTCTTTGCCAAAATGATGAGACAGCACAATAACCA
